>Addgene plasmid #64907 | pHL 886 | addgene partial sequence | sequence record 112666 | Neo-R 5'-GCCCAGTCATAGCCGAATAG-3'
CCACCTTGTTCATCATGCGAAACGATCCTCATCCTGTCTCTTGATCAGATCTTGATCCCCTGCGCCATCA
GATCCTTGGCGGCAAGAAAGCCATCCAGTTTACTTTGCAGGGCTTCCCAACCTTACCAGAGGGCGCCCCA
GCTGGCAATTCCGACGTCTCGAACTGCAGGTCGACTGATCCATAAATGTGAGCGGATAACATTGACATTG
TGAGCGGATAACAAGATACTGGTACCTAAGGAGGAAATGACCATGATTACGGATTCACTGGCCGTCGTGG
CCCGCACCGATCGCCCTTCCCAACAGTTGCGCAGCCTGAATGGCGAATGGCGCTTTGCCTGGTTTCCGGC
ACCAGAAGCGGTGCCGGAAAGCTGGCTGGAGTGCGATCTTCCTGAGGCCGATACTGTCGTCGTCCCCTCA
AACTGGCAGATGCACGGTTACGATGCGCCCATCTACACCAACGTGACCTATCCCATTACGGTCAATCCGC
CGTTTGTTCCCACGGAGAATCCGACGGGTTGTTACTCGCTCACATTTAATGTTGATGAAAGCTGGCTACA
GGAAGGCCAGACGCGAATTATTTTTGATGGCGTTAACTCGGCGTTTCATCTGTGGTGCAACGGGCGCTGG
GTCGGTTACGGCCAGGACAGTCGTTTGCCGTCTGAATTTGACCTGAGCGCATTTTTACGCGCCGGAGAAA
ACCGCCTCGCGGTGATGGTGCTGCGCTGGAGTGACGGCAGTTATCTGGAAGATCAGGATATGTGGCGGAT
GAGCGGCATTTTCCGTGACGTCTCGTTGCTGCATAAACCGACTACACAAATCAGCGATTTCCATGTTGCC
ACTCGCTTTAATGATGATTTCAGCCGCGCTGTACTGGAGGCTGAAGTTCAGATGTGCGGCGAGTTGCGTG
ACTAC
