[The description below was written by a language model from this plasmid's Addgene catalogue record.]
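Description:
pHL 886 is a bacterial expression and synthetic biology plasmid for E. coli, listed in the repository as an empty backbone of about 5.5 kb. It is built on the modular pZ vector system, combining a ColE1 origin of replication, which maintains it at high copy number, with a kanamycin resistance marker for selection.

The functional cassette is a bicistronic reporter operon driven by PLlacO-1, a synthetic hybrid promoter in which lac operator sites are placed in a phage lambda PL context, so that transcription is repressed by LacI and induced with IPTG in hosts that supply the repressor. Downstream, a single transcript carries lacZ followed by cfp, each preceded by its own defined ribosome binding site (designated st2 for lacZ and st7 for cfp), and the unit is closed by the T1 terminator. Because both reporters are translated independently from one mRNA, beta-galactosidase activity reports expression of the promoter-proximal gene while cyan fluorescence reports how much transcription reaches the distal gene. The record notes that the cfp coding sequence originated from another laboratory's plasmid.

The associated publication concerns quantitative characterization of gene regulation by Rho-dependent transcription termination, which fits this design: comparing upstream and downstream reporter output allows transcriptional polarity or termination within or between the genes to be measured. Its empty backbone status suggests it serves as a reference or parent construct into which test sequences can be introduced, though the record does not specify cloning sites or the exact role it played in the study. No feature table was supplied, so element positions and orientations are not documented here.
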