Addgene plasmid #64907: pHL 886
Purpose: (Empty Backbone) KanR + ColE1 + PLlacO-1::RBS(st2):lacZ::RBS(st7):cfp::T1 terminator
Depositing lab: Han Lim. Depositing organization: University of California, Berkeley. Publication: Quantitative characterization of gene regulation by Rho dependent transcription termination. Hussein R, Lee TY, Lim HN. Biochim Biophys Acta. 2015 May 14;1849(8):940-954. doi: 10.1016/j.bbagrm.2015.05.003. PubMed 25982507.
Backbone
  Vector backbone: ColE (from pZ system) + KanR
  Backbone size (bp): 5500
  Vector type: Bacterial Expression, Synthetic Biology ; E. coli
Growth in bacteria
  Bacterial resistance: Kanamycin, 50 μg/mL
  Growth temperature: 37°C
  Growth strain: XL1 Blue
  Copy number: High Copy
Gene/Insert
  Sequencing primers: 5′ CAGTCATAGCCGAATAGCCT
Resource information
  A portion of this plasmid was derived from a plasmid made by: cfp is from Tsein Lab
Terms and licenses: Academic/Nonprofit Terms; Industry Terms: Not Available to Industry
How to cite: pHL 886 was a gift from Han Lim (Addgene plasmid # 64907 ; http://n2t.net/addgene:64907 ; RRID:Addgene_64907)
